Addgene plasmid #83418: pCDNA5_FKBP25-V5-APEX2
Purpose: Expressed FKBP25/FKBP3-V5-APEX2 in mammalian cell
Depositing lab: Hyun-Woo Rhee. Depositing organization: Ulsan National Institute of Science and Technology (UNIST). Publication: Proximity-Directed Labeling Reveals a New Rapamycin-Induced Heterodimer of FKBP25 and FRB in Live Cells. Lee SY, Lee H, Lee HK, Lee SW, Ha SC, Kwon T, Seo JK, Lee C, Rhee HW. ACS Cent Sci. 2016 Aug 24;2(8):506-16. doi: 10.1021/acscentsci.6b00137. Epub 2016 Aug 12. PubMed 27610411.
Backbone
  Vector backbone: pcDNA5
  Backbone size w/o insert (bp): 5082
  Total vector size (bp): 6609
  Vector type: Mammalian Expression
  Selectable markers: Hygromycin
Growth in bacteria
  Bacterial resistance: Ampicillin, 100 μg/mL
  Growth temperature: 37°C
  Growth strain: DH5alpha
  Copy number: High Copy
Gene/Insert
  Gene/Insert name: Peptidyl-prolyl cis-trans isomerase FKBP3 (alt name: FKBP25)
  Species: H. sapiens (human)
  Insert size (bp): 672
  GenBank ID: NM_002013.3. NM_002013.3.
  Entrez Gene: FKBP3 (a.k.a. FKBP-25, FKBP-3, FKBP25, PPIase)
  Promoter: CMV-F
  Tag / fusion protein: V5 (C terminal on insert); APEX2 (C terminal on insert)
  Cloning method: Restriction Enzyme; 5′ cloning site KpnI (not destroyed); 3′ cloning site NotI (not destroyed)
  Sequencing primers: 5′ CMV-F; 3′ BGH-R
Terms and licenses: Academic/Nonprofit Terms; Industry Terms: Not Available to Industry
How to cite: pCDNA5_FKBP25-V5-APEX2 was a gift from Hyun-Woo Rhee (Addgene plasmid # 83418 ; http://n2t.net/addgene:83418 ; RRID:Addgene_83418)
