[The description below was written by a language model from this plasmid's Addgene catalogue record and pLannotate feature annotations shown in this document.]
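Description:
pCDNA5_FKBP25-V5-APEX2 is a 6.6 kb mammalian expression plasmid built on a pcDNA5 backbone. It is maintained in E. coli through a high-copy ColE1/pUC-type origin and an ampicillin resistance gene (β-lactamase under its own promoter). The annotated features also include an FRT site placed immediately upstream of a hygromycin resistance coding sequence followed by an SV40 polyadenylation signal. This arrangement is typical of vectors designed for FLP-mediated integration into a genomic FRT docking site, where the promoterless HygR gene becomes expressed only after recombination. Hygromycin is the recorded mammalian selection marker. Small fragment annotations (f1 ori, SV40 promoter, ble, lacI, bom) appear to be backbone remnants rather than functional parts.

The expression cassette is driven by the human CMV immediate early enhancer and promoter. Just downstream of the promoter, two short hits to tet operator-containing promoters and a TRE fragment suggest that tet operator sequences are present, which would allow tetracycline-regulated expression in cells that produce Tet repressor, although the catalogue entry does not mention inducibility. The insert is the 672 bp human FKBP3 (FKBP25) coding sequence, a rapamycin- and FK506-binding peptidyl-prolyl isomerase, cloned between KpnI and NotI. It is fused at its C terminus to a V5 epitope tag (recorded in the catalogue but not picked up in the feature table, presumably in the short gap between the two coding regions) and then to APEX2, an engineered soybean ascorbate peroxidase. A bGH polyadenylation signal terminates the transcript.

The construct expresses FKBP25-V5-APEX2 in mammalian cells. APEX2 enables peroxidase-catalysed proximity labelling of nearby proteins, and V5 permits detection. The associated work used this approach to study rapamycin-induced FKBP25 interactions in live cells.
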