Features (pLannotate 1.2.2; 22 found; start..end, strand, type, name):
    118..497     +  enhancer       CMV enhancer: human cytomegalovirus immediate early enhancer
    498..701     +  promoter       CMV promoter: human cytomegalovirus (CMV) immediate early promoter
    703..722     +  promoter       PLtetO-1 promoter (fragment): modified phage lambda PL promoter with tet operator sites (Lutz and Bujard, 1997)
    724..743     +  promoter       PLtetO-1 promoter (fragment): modified phage lambda PL promoter with tet operator sites (Lutz and Bujard, 1997)
    751..784     +  promoter       TRE3GV promoter (fragment): 3rd-generation Tet-responsive promoter that can be activated by binding of Tet-On® 3G, optimized for retroviral and lentiviral vectors
    873..1544    +  CDS            FKBP3: FKBP3_HUMAN - Also known as FKBP25. Experimental evidence at protein level: Swiss-Prot protein existence level 1. FK506- and rapamycin-binding proteins (FKBPs) constitute a family of receptors for the two immunosuppressants which inhibit T-cell proliferation by arresting two distinct cytoplasmic signal transmission pathways. PPIases accelerate the folding of proteins. From Homo sapiens (Human).
   1602..2348    +  CDS            APEX2: soybean ascorbate peroxidase, engineered to serve as a monomeric tag for electron microscopy and live-cell proteomics (Lam et al., 2015) more active than the original APEX due to the A134P mutation
   2450..2674    +  polyA_signal   bGH poly(A) signal: bovine growth hormone polyadenylation signal
   2678..2699    +  promoter       SV40 promoter (fragment): SV40 enhancer and early promoter
   2720..2953    +  rep_origin     f1 ori (fragment) (sequence partly withheld): f1 bacteriophage origin of replication; arrow indicates direction of (+) strand synthesis
   2958..3005    +  protein_bind   FRT: FLP-mediated recombination occurs in the 8-bp core sequence TCTAGAAA (Turan and Bode, 2011). FLP recombinase from the Saccharomyces cerevisiae 2μ plasmid
   3013..4035    +  CDS            HygR: aminoglycoside phosphotransferase from E. coli; aph(4)-Ia; confers resistance to hygromycin
   4045..4170    +  CDS            ble (fragment): BLE_KLEPN - Experimental evidence at protein level: Swiss-Prot protein existence level 1. Binding protein with a strong affinity to the bleomycin family of antibiotics. Binds to CL990; an antimitotic-antibiotic compound. From Klebsiella pneumoniae.
   4165..4286    +  polyA_signal   SV40 poly(A) signal: SV40 polyadenylation signal
   4359..4375    -  protein_bind   lac operator: The lac repressor binds to the lac operator to inhibit transcription in E. coli. This inhibition can be relieved by adding lactose or isopropyl-β-D-thiogalactopyranoside (IPTG). lac repressor encoded by lacI
   4383..4413    -  promoter       lac promoter: promoter for the E. coli lac operon
   4428..4449    -  protein_bind   CAP binding site: CAP binding activates transcription in the presence of cAMP. E. coli catabolite activator protein
   4462..4554    -  CDS            lacI (fragment): lac repressor; lacI; The lac repressor binds to the lac operator to inhibit transcription in E. coli. This inhibition can be relieved by adding lactose or isopropyl-β-D-thiogalactopyranoside (IPTG).
   4737..5325    -  rep_origin     ori: high-copy-number ColE1/pMB1/pBR322/pUC origin of replication
   5496..6356    -  CDS            AmpR: β-lactamase; bla; confers resistance to ampicillin, carbenicillin, and related antibiotics
   6357..6461    -  promoter       AmpR promoter: bla
   6520..6572    -  misc_feature   bom (fragment): basis of mobility region from pBR322
>Addgene plasmid #83418 | pCDNA5_FKBP25-V5-APEX2 | addgene full sequence | sequence record 173703 | Addgene NGS Result
GCGCGAGCAAAATTTAAGCTACAACAAGGCAAGGCTTGACCGACAATTGCATGAAGAATCTGCTTAGGGT
TAGGCGTTTTGCGCTGCTTCGCGATGTACGGGCCAGATATACGCGTTGACATTGATTATTGACTAGTTAT
TAATAGTAATCAATTACGGGGTCATTAGTTCATAGCCCATATATGGAGTTCCGCGTTACATAACTTACGG
TAAATGGCCCGCCTGGCTGACCGCCCAACGACCCCCGCCCATTGACGTCAATAATGACGTATGTTCCCAT
AGTAACGCCAATAGGGACTTTCCATTGACGTCAATGGGTGGAGTATTTACGGTAAACTGCCCACTTGGCA
GTACATCAAGTGTATCATATGCCAAGTACGCCCCCTATTGACGTCAATGACGGTAAATGGCCCGCCTGGC
ATTATGCCCAGTACATGACCTTATGGGACTTTCCTACTTGGCAGTACATCTACGTATTAGTCATCGCTAT
TACCATGGTGATGCGGTTTTGGCAGTACATCAATGGGCGTGGATAGCGGTTTGACTCACGGGGATTTCCA
AGTCTCCACCCCATTGACGTCAATGGGAGTTTGTTTTGGCACCAAAATCAACGGGACTTTCCAAAATGTC
GTAACAACTCCGCCCCATTGACGCAAATGGGCGGTAGGCGTGTACGGTGGGAGGTCTATATAAGCAGAGC
TCTCCCTATCAGTGATAGAGATCTCCCTATCAGTGATAGAGATCGTCGACGAGCTCGTTTAGTGAACCGT
CAGATCGCCTGGAGACGCCATCCACGCTGTTTTGACCTCCATAGAAGACACCGGGACCGATCCAGCCTCC
GGACTCTAGCGTTTAAACTTAAGCTTGGTACCATGGCGGCGGCCGTTCCACAGCGGGCGTGGACCGTGGA
GCAGCTGCGCAGTGAGCAGCTGCCCAAGAAGGACATTATCAAGTTTCTGCAGGAACACGGTTCAGATTCG
TTTCTTGCAGAACATAAATTATTAGGAAACATTAAAAATGTGGCCAAGACAGCTAACAAGGACCACTTGG
TTACAGCCTATAACCATCTTTTTGAAACTAAGCGTTTTAAGGGTACTGAAAGTATAAGTAAAGTGTCTGA
GCAAGTAAAAAATGTGAAGCTTAATGAAGATAAACCCAAAGAAACCAAGTCTGAAGAGACCCTGGATGAG
GGTCCACCAAAATATACTAAATCTGTTCTGAAAAAGGGAGATAAAACCAACTTTCCCAAAAAGGGAGATG
TTGTTCACTGCTGGTATACAGGAACACTACAAGATGGGACTGTTTTTGATACTAATATTCAAACAAGTGC
AAAGAAGAAGAAAAATGCCAAGCCTTTAAGTTTTAAGGTCGGAGTAGGCAAAGTTATCAGAGGATGGGAT
GAAGCTCTCTTGACTATGAGTAAAGGAGAAAAGGCTCGACTGGAGATTGAACCAGAATGGGCTTACGGAA
AGAAAGGACAGCCTGATGCCAAAATTCCACCAAATGCAAAACTCACTTTTGAAGTGGAATTAGTGGATAT
TGATAAGGATCCGCTAGCAGGCAAGCCCATCCCCAACCCCCTGCTGGGCCTGGACAGCACCGGAAAGTCT
TACCCAACTGTGAGTGCTGATTACCAGGACGCCGTTGAGAAGGCGAAGAAGAAGCTCAGAGGCTTCATCG
CTGAGAAGAGATGCGCTCCTCTAATGCTCCGTTTGGCATTCCACTCTGCTGGAACCTTTGACAAGGGCAC
GAAGACCGGTGGACCCTTCGGAACCATCAAGCACCCTGCCGAACTGGCTCACAGCGCTAACAACGGTCTT
GACATCGCTGTTAGGCTTTTGGAGCCACTCAAGGCGGAGTTCCCTATTTTGAGCTACGCCGATTTCTACC
AGTTGGCTGGCGTTGTTGCCGTTGAGGTCACGGGTGGACCTAAGGTTCCATTCCACCCTGGAAGAGAGGA
CAAGCCTGAGCCACCACCAGAGGGTCGCTTGCCCGATCCCACTAAGGGTTCTGACCATTTGAGAGATGTG
TTTGGCAAAGCTATGGGGCTTACTGACCAAGATATCGTTGCTCTATCTGGGGGTCACACTATTGGAGCTG
CACACAAGGAGCGTTCTGGATTTGAGGGTCCCTGGACCTCTAATCCTCTTATTTTCGACAACTCATACTT
CACGGAGTTGTTGAGTGGTGAGAAGGAAGGTCTCCTTCAGCTACCTTCTGACAAGGCTCTTTTGTCTGAC
CCTGTATTCCGCCCTCTCGTTGATAAATATGCAGCGGACGAAGATGCCTTCTTTGCTGATTACGCTGAGG
CTCACCAAAAGCTTTCCGAGCTTGGGTTTGCTGATGCCGGCCTGAACGACATCTTCGAGGCCCAGAAGAT
CGAGTGGCACGAGTAATGAGCGGCCGCTCGAGTCTAGAGGGCCCGTTTAAACCCGCTGATCAGCCTCGAC
TGTGCCTTCTAGTTGCCAGCCATCTGTTGTTTGCCCCTCCCCCGTGCCTTCCTTGACCCTGGAAGGTGCC
ACTCCCACTGTCCTTTCCTAATAAAATGAGGAAATTGCATCGCATTGTCTGAGTAGGTGTCATTCTATTC
TGGGGGGTGGGGTGGGGCAGGACAGCAAGGGGGAGGATTGGGAAGACAATAGCAGGCATGCTGGGGATGC
GGTGGGCTCTATGGCTTCTGAGGCGGAAAGAACCAGCTGGGGCTCTAGGGGGTATCCCC
[124 nt withheld, positions 2720-2843]
C
[91 nt withheld, positions 2845-2935]
AGGGTGATGGTTCACGTACCTAGAAGTTCCTATTCCGAAGTTCCTATTCTCTAGAAAGTATAGGAACTTC
CTTGGCCAAAAAGCCTGAACTCACCGCGACGTCTGTCGAGAAGTTTCTGATCGAAAAGTTCGACAGCGTC
TCCGACCTGATGCAGCTCTCGGAGGGCGAAGAATCTCGTGCTTTCAGCTTCGATGTAGGAGGGCGTGGAT
ATGTCCTGCGGGTAAATAGCTGCGCCGATGGTTTCTACAAAGATCGTTATGTTTATCGGCACTTTGCATC
GGCCGCGCTCCCGATTCCGGAAGTGCTTGACATTGGGGAATTCAGCGAGAGCCTGACCTATTGCATCTCC
CGCCGTGCACAGGGTGTCACGTTGCAAGACCTGCCTGAAACCGAACTGCCCGCTGTTCTGCAGCCGGTCG
CGGAGGCCATGGATGCGATCGCTGCGGCCGATCTTAGCCAGACGAGCGGGTTCGGCCCATTCGGACCGCA
AGGAATCGGTCAATACACTACATGGCGTGATTTCATATGCGCGATTGCTGATCCCCATGTGTATCACTGG
CAAACTGTGATGGACGACACCGTCAGTGCGTCCGTCGCGCAGGCTCTCGATGAGCTGATGCTTTGGGCCG
AGGACTGCCCCGAAGTCCGGCACCTCGTGCACGCGGATTTCGGCTCCAACAATGTCCTGACGGACAATGG
CCGCATAACAGCGGTCATTGACTGGAGCGAGGCGATGTTCGGGGATTCCCAATACGAGGTCGCCAACATC
TTCTTCTGGAGGCCGTGGTTGGCTTGTATGGAGCAGCAGACGCGCTACTTCGAGCGGAGGCATCCGGAGC
TTGCAGGATCGCCGCGGCTCCGGGCGTATATGCTCCGCATTGGTCTTGACCAACTCTATCAGAGCTTGGT
TGACGGCAATTTCGATGATGCAGCTTGGGCGCAGGGTCGATGCGACGCAATCGTCCGATCCGGAGCCGGG
ACTGTCGGGCGTACACAAATCGCCCGCAGAAGCGCGGCCGTCTGGACCGATGGCTGTGTAGAAGTACTCG
CCGATAGTGGAAACCGACGCCCCAGCACTCGTCCGAGGGCAAAGGAATAGCACGTACTACGAGATTTCGA
TTCCACCGCCGCCTTCTATGAAAGGTTGGGCTTCGGAATCGTTTTCCGGGACGCCGGCTGGATGATCCTC
CAGCGCGGGGATCTCATGCTGGAGTTCTTCGCCCACCCCAACTTGTTTATTGCAGCTTATAATGGTTACA
AATAAAGCAATAGCATCACAAATTTCACAAATAAAGCATTTTTTTCACTGCATTCTAGTTGTGGTTTGTC
CAAACTCATCAATGTATCTTATCATGTCTGTATACCGTCGACCTCTAGCTAGAGCTTGGCGTAATCATGG
TCATAGCTGTTTCCTGTGTGAAATTGTTATCCGCTCACAATTCCACACAACATACGAGCCGGAAGCATAA
AGTGTAAAGCCTGGGGTGCCTAATGAGTGAGCTAACTCACATTAATTGCGTTGCGCTCACTGCCCGCTTT
CCAGTCGGGAAACCTGTCGTGCCAGCTGCATTAATGAATCGGCCAACGCGCGGGGAGAGGCGGTTTGCGT
ATTGGGCGCTCTTCCGCTTCCTCGCTCACTGACTCGCTGCGCTCGGTCGTTCGGCTGCGGCGAGCGGTAT
CAGCTCACTCAAAGGCGGTAATACGGTTATCCACAGAATCAGGGGATAACGCAGGAAAGAACATGTGAGC
AAAAGGCCAGCAAAAGGCCAGGAACCGTAAAAAGGCCGCGTTGCTGGCGTTTTTCCATAGGCTCCGCCCC
CCTGACGAGCATCACAAAAATCGACGCTCAAGTCAGAGGTGGCGAAACCCGACAGGACTATAAAGATACC
AGGCGTTTCCCCCTGGAAGCTCCCTCGTGCGCTCTCCTGTTCCGACCCTGCCGCTTACCGGATACCTGTC
CGCCTTTCTCCCTTCGGGAAGCGTGGCGCTTTCTCATAGCTCACGCTGTAGGTATCTCAGTTCGGTGTAG
GTCGTTCGCTCCAAGCTGGGCTGTGTGCACGAACCCCCCGTTCAGCCCGACCGCTGCGCCTTATCCGGTA
ACTATCGTCTTGAGTCCAACCCGGTAAGACACGACTTATCGCCACTGGCAGCAGCCACTGGTAACAGGAT
TAGCAGAGCGAGGTATGTAGGCGGTGCTACAGAGTTCTTGAAGTGGTGGCCTAACTACGGCTACACTAGA
AGAACAGTATTTGGTATCTGCGCTCTGCTGAAGCCAGTTACCTTCGGAAAAAGAGTTGGTAGCTCTTGAT
CCGGCAAACAAACCACCGCTGGTAGCGGTGGTTTTTTTGTTTGCAAGCAGCAGATTACGCGCAGAAAAAA
AGGATCTCAAGAAGATCCTTTGATCTTTTCTACGGGGTCTGACGCTCAGTGGAACGAAAACTCACGTTAA
GGGATTTTGGTCATGAGATTATCAAAAAGGATCTTCACCTAGATCCTTTTAAATTAAAAATGAAGTTTTA
AATCAATCTAAAGTATATATGAGTAAACTTGGTCTGACAGTTACCAATGCTTAATCAGTGAGGCACCTAT
CTCAGCGATCTGTCTATTTCGTTCATCCATAGTTGCCTGACTCCCCGTCGTGTAGATAACTACGATACGG
GAGGGCTTACCATCTGGCCCCAGTGCTGCAATGATACCGCGAGACCCACGCTCACCGGCTCCAGATTTAT
CAGCAATAAACCAGCCAGCCGGAAGGGCCGAGCGCAGAAGTGGTCCTGCAACTTTATCCGCCTCCATCCA
GTCTATTAATTGTTGCCGGGAAGCTAGAGTAAGTAGTTCGCCAGTTAATAGTTTGCGCAACGTTGTTGCC
ATTGCTACAGGCATCGTGGTGTCACGCTCGTCGTTTGGTATGGCTTCATTCAGCTCCGGTTCCCAACGAT
CAAGGCGAGTTACATGATCCCCCATGTTGTGCAAAAAAGCGGTTAGCTCCTTCGGTCCTCCGATCGTTGT
CAGAAGTAAGTTGGCCGCAGTGTTATCACTCATGGTTATGGCAGCACTGCATAATTCTCTTACTGTCATG
CCATCCGTAAGATGCTTTTCTGTGACTGGTGAGTACTCAACCAAGTCATTCTGAGAATAGTGTATGCGGC
GACCGAGTTGCTCTTGCCCGGCGTCAATACGGGATAATACCGCGCCACATAGCAGAACTTTAAAAGTGCT
CATCATTGGAAAACGTTCTTCGGGGCGAAAACTCTCAAGGATCTTACCGCTGTTGAGATCCAGTTCGATG
TAACCCACTCGTGCACCCAACTGATCTTCAGCATCTTTTACTTTCACCAGCGTTTCTGGGTGAGCAAAAA
CAGGAAGGCAAAATGCCGCAAAAAAGGGAATAAGGGCGACACGGAAATGTTGAATACTCATACTCTTCCT
TTTTCAATATTATTGAAGCATTTATCAGGGTTATTGTCTCATGAGCGGATACATATTTGAATGTATTTAG
AAAAATAAACAAATAGGGGTTCCGCGCACATTTCCCCGAAAAGTGCCACCTGACGTCGACGGATCGGGAG
ATCTCCCGATCCCCTATGGTGCACTCTCAGTACAATCTGCTCTGATGCCGCATAGTTAAGCCAGTATCTG
CTCCCTGCTTGTGTGTTGGAGGTCGCTGAGTAGT
